Addgene plasmid #90360: pLminP_Luc2P_RE18
Purpose: TGFb - SMAD2/SMAD3 gene reporter
Depositing lab: Ramnik Xavier. Depositing organization: Broad Institute. Publication: Simultaneous Pathway Activity Inference and Gene Expression Analysis Using RNA Sequencing. O'Connell DJ, Kolde R, Sooknah M, Graham DB, Sundberg TB, Latorre IJ, Mikkelsen TS, Xavier RJ. Cell Syst. 2016 May 25;2(5):323-34. doi: 10.1016/j.cels.2016.04.011. Epub 2016 May 19. PubMed 27211859.
Backbone
  Vector backbone: pLenti7.3
  Backbone manufacturer: Thermo Fisher
  Backbone size w/o insert (bp): 7251
  Total vector size (bp): 9293
  Vector type: Lentiviral
  Selectable markers: eGFP
Growth in bacteria
  Bacterial resistance: Ampicillin, 100 μg/mL
  Growth temperature: 37°C
  Growth strain: NEB Stable
  Copy number: High Copy
Gene/Insert
  Gene/Insert name: Firefly luciferase (alt name: Luc2P)
  Species: P. pyralis
  Insert size (bp): 1776
  Promoter: TGFb
  Cloning method: Gibson Cloning
  Sequencing primers: 5′ GGTACAGTGCAGGGGAAAGA
Resource information
  A portion of this plasmid was derived from a plasmid made by: pGL4.29 reporter vector (Promega)
Terms and licenses: Academic/Nonprofit Terms; Industry Terms: Not Available to Industry
How to cite: pLminP_Luc2P_RE18 was a gift from Ramnik Xavier (Addgene plasmid # 90360 ; http://n2t.net/addgene:90360 ; RRID:Addgene_90360)
