[The description below was written by a language model from this plasmid's Addgene catalogue record and pLannotate feature annotations shown in this document.]
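Description:
pLminP_Luc2P_RE18 is a lentiviral transcriptional reporter for TGFβ signalling through SMAD2/SMAD3, built on the pLenti7.3 backbone with reporter parts derived from the pGL4.29 luciferase vector. It is propagated in E. coli through a high-copy ColE1/pUC-type origin with ampicillin resistance (bla). An f1 origin and remnants of a lac/T7/T3 cloning region are also present in the bacterial portion. The viral portion has a third-generation, self-inactivating layout. An RSV promoter drives a truncated HIV-1 5' LTR, followed by the Ψ packaging signal with a gag fragment, the RRE for Rev-dependent export of the genomic RNA, and the cPPT/CTS. A ΔU3 3' LTR followed by an SV40 polyadenylation signal closes the unit.

The payload sits between the cPPT and the 3' LTR. A minimal TATA-box promoter (minP) with low basal activity drives synthetic firefly luciferase (luc2) fused to a PEST degradation sequence, giving the destabilised Luc2P reporter, whose short half-life lets the signal follow changes in transcription more closely. A WPRE follows the reporter to enhance transcript expression. The catalogue lists the promoter as "TGFb", which implies a SMAD-responsive element placed upstream of minP. The feature table does not annotate such an element, although there is an unannotated gap between the cPPT and minP where it could lie. A separate SV40 enhancer/early promoter drives Emerald GFP, which serves as a constitutive marker for identifying or sorting transduced cells. The sequenced record is 9,210 nt, slightly shorter than the 9,293 bp listed in the catalogue. The associated work concerns inferring pathway activity alongside gene expression by RNA sequencing, and the "RE18" name suggests this is one of a series of response-element reporters.
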