Features (pLannotate 1.2.2; 28 found; start..end, strand, type, name):
      1..227     +  promoter       RSV promoter: Rous sarcoma virus enhancer/promoter
    228..408     +  LTR            5' LTR (truncated): truncated 5' long terminal repeat (LTR) from HIV-1
    455..580     +  misc_feature   HIV-1 Ψ: packaging signal of human immunodeficiency virus type 1
    564..927     +  CDS            HIV-1 gag (fragment): gag protein from human immunodeficiency virus 1; gag
   1073..1306    +  misc_feature   RRE: The Rev response element (RRE) of HIV-1 allows for Rev-dependent mRNA export from the nucleus to the cytoplasm.
   1683..1783    +  CDS            Rev (fragment): human immunodeficiency virus 1 (HIV-1) Rev protein; rev; enhances nuclear export of unspliced and incompletely spliced viral mRNAs
   1802..1919    +  misc_feature   cPPT/CTS: central polypurine tract and central termination sequence of HIV-1
   2040..2071    +  promoter       minP: minimal TATA-box promoter with low basal activity
   2104..3753    +  CDS            luciferase: firefly luciferase synthetic luc2 version of the luciferase gene
   3757..3876    +  CDS            hPEST: PEST degradation sequence from mouse ornithine decarboxylase human codon-optimized
   3968..4556    +  misc_feature   WPRE: woodchuck hepatitis virus posttranscriptional regulatory element
   4571..4887    +  promoter       SV40 promoter: SV40 enhancer and early promoter
   4938..5657    +  CDS            EmGFP: Emerald GFP mammalian codon-optimized
   5656..5727    +  CDS            nef (fragment): NEF_HV1Z2 - Experimental evidence at protein level: Swiss-Prot protein existence level 1. Extracellular Nef protein targets CD4(+) T-lymphocytes for apoptosis by interacting with CXCR4 surface receptors. From Human immunodeficiency virus type 1 group M subtype D (isolate Z2/CDC-Z34) (HIV-1).
   5729..5962    +  LTR            3' LTR (ΔU3): self-inactivating 3' long terminal repeat (LTR) from HIV-1
   6034..6155    +  polyA_signal   SV40 poly(A) signal: SV40 polyadenylation signal
   6195..6330    +  rep_origin     SV40 ori: SV40 origin of replication
   6351..6369    -  promoter       T7 promoter: promoter for bacteriophage T7 RNA polymerase
   6377..6532    +  CDS            lacZα (fragment): LacZα fragment of β-galactosidase; lacZ fragment
   6537..6965    +  rep_origin     f1 ori (sequence partly withheld): f1 bacteriophage origin of replication; arrow indicates direction of (+) strand synthesis
   7018..7122    +  promoter       AmpR promoter: bla
   7123..7983    +  CDS            AmpR: β-lactamase; bla; confers resistance to ampicillin, carbenicillin, and related antibiotics
   8154..8742    +  rep_origin     ori: high-copy-number ColE1/pMB1/pBR322/pUC origin of replication
   8925..9017    +  CDS            lacI (fragment): lac repressor; lacI; The lac repressor binds to the lac operator to inhibit transcription in E. coli. This inhibition can be relieved by adding lactose or isopropyl-β-D-thiogalactopyranoside (IPTG).
   9030..9051    +  protein_bind   CAP binding site: CAP binding activates transcription in the presence of cAMP. E. coli catabolite activator protein
   9066..9096    +  promoter       lac promoter: promoter for the E. coli lac operon
   9104..9120    +  protein_bind   lac operator: The lac repressor binds to the lac operator to inhibit transcription in E. coli. This inhibition can be relieved by adding lactose or isopropyl-β-D-thiogalactopyranoside (IPTG). lac repressor encoded by lacI
   9165..9183    +  promoter       T3 promoter: promoter for bacteriophage T3 RNA polymerase
>Addgene plasmid #90360 | pLminP_Luc2P_RE18 | addgene full sequence | sequence record 488707 | Addgene NGS Result
TGTAGTCTTATGCAATACTCTTGTAGTCTTGCAACATGGTAACGATGAGTTAGCAACATGCCTTACAAGG
AGAGAAAAAGCACCGTGCATGCCGATTGGTGGAAGTAAGGTGGTACGATCGTGCCTTATTAGGAAGGCAA
CAGACGGGTCTGACATGGATTGGACGAACCACTGAATTGCCGCATTGCAGAGATATTGTATTTAAGTGCC
TAGCTCGATACATAAACGGGTCTCTCTGGTTAGACCAGATCTGAGCCTGGGAGCTCTCTGGCTAACTAGG
GAACCCACTGCTTAAGCCTCAATAAAGCTTGCCTTGAGTGCTTCAAGTAGTGTGTGCCCGTCTGTTGTGT
GACTCTGGTAACTAGAGATCCCTCAGACCCTTTTAGTCAGTGTGGAAAATCTCTAGCAGTGGCGCCCGAA
CAGGGACTTGAAAGCGAAAGGGAAACCAGAGGAGCTCTCTCGACGCAGGACTCGGCTTGCTGAAGCGCGC
ACGGCAAGAGGCGAGGGGCGGCGACTGGTGAGTACGCCAAAAATTTTGACTAGCGGAGGCTAGAAGGAGA
GAGATGGGTGCGAGAGCGTCAGTATTAAGCGGGGGAGAATTAGATCGCGATGGGAAAAAATTCGGTTAAG
GCCAGGGGGAAAGAAAAAATATAAATTAAAACATATAGTATGGGCAAGCAGGGAGCTAGAACGATTCGCA
GTTAATCCTGGCCTGTTAGAAACATCAGAAGGCTGTAGACAAATACTGGGACAGCTACAACCATCCCTTC
AGACAGGATCAGAAGAACTTAGATCATTATATAATACAGTAGCAACCCTCTATTGTGTGCATCAAAGGAT
AGAGATAAAAGACACCAAGGAAGCTTTAGACAAGATAGAGGAAGAGCAAAACAAAAGTAAGACCACCGCA
CAGCAAGCGGCCGCTGATCTTCAGACCTGGAGGAGGAGATATGAGGGACAATTGGAGAAGTGAATTATAT
AAATATAAAGTAGTAAAAATTGAACCATTAGGAGTAGCACCCACCAAGGCAAAGAGAAGAGTGGTGCAGA
GAGAAAAAAGAGCAGTGGGAATAGGAGCTTTGTTCCTTGGGTTCTTGGGAGCAGCAGGAAGCACTATGGG
CGCAGCGTCAATGACGCTGACGGTACAGGCCAGACAATTATTGTCTGGTATAGTGCAGCAGCAGAACAAT
TTGCTGAGGGCTATTGAGGCGCAACAGCATCTGTTGCAACTCACAGTCTGGGGCATCAAGCAGCTCCAGG
CAAGAATCCTGGCTGTGGAAAGATACCTAAAGGATCAACAGCTCCTGGGGATTTGGGGTTGCTCTGGAAA
ACTCATTTGCACCACTGCTGTGCCTTGGAATGCTAGTTGGAGTAATAAATCTCTGGAACAGATTTGGAAT
CACACGACCTGGATGGAGTGGGACAGAGAAATTAACAATTACACAAGCTTAATACACTCCTTAATTGAAG
AATCGCAAAACCAGCAAGAAAAGAATGAACAAGAATTATTGGAATTAGATAAATGGGCAAGTTTGTGGAA
TTGGTTTAACATAACAAATTGGCTGTGGTATATAAAATTATTCATAATGATAGTAGGAGGCTTGGTAGGT
TTAAGAATAGTTTTTGCTGTACTTTCTATAGTGAATAGAGTTAGGCAGGGATATTCACCATTATCGTTTC
AGACCCACCTCCCAACCCCGAGGGGACCCGACAGGCCCGAAGGAATAGAAGAAGAAGGTGGAGAGAGAGA
CAGAGACAGATCCATTCGATTAGTGAACGGATCTCGACGGTATCGGTTAACTTTTAAAAGAAAAGGGGGG
ATTGGGGGGTACAGTGCAGGGGAAAGAATAGTAGACATAATAGCAACAGACATACAAACTAAAGAATTAC
AAAAACAAATTACAAAAATTCAAAATTTTATCGATCGCACCAGCGTGTGGATCAGCCAGACAAGCCAGAC
AAGCCAGACAAGCCAGACAAGCCAGACAAGCCAGACAGATCCGAGAACAGATCTGGCCTCGGCGGCCAAG
CTTAGACACTAGAGGGTATATAATGGAAGCTCGACTTCCAGCTTGGCAATCCGGTACTGTTGGTAAAGCC
ACCATGGAAGATGCCAAAAACATTAAGAAGGGCCCAGCGCCATTCTACCCACTCGAAGACGGGACCGCCG
GCGAGCAGCTGCACAAAGCCATGAAGCGCTACGCCCTGGTGCCCGGCACCATCGCCTTTACCGACGCACA
TATCGAGGTGGACATTACCTACGCCGAGTACTTCGAGATGAGCGTTCGGCTGGCAGAAGCTATGAAGCGC
TATGGGCTGAATACAAACCATCGGATCGTGGTGTGCAGCGAGAATAGCTTGCAGTTCTTCATGCCCGTGT
TGGGTGCCCTGTTCATCGGTGTGGCTGTGGCCCCAGCTAACGACATCTACAACGAGCGCGAGCTGCTGAA
CAGCATGGGCATCAGCCAGCCCACCGTCGTATTCGTGAGCAAGAAAGGGCTGCAAAAGATCCTCAACGTG
CAAAAGAAGCTACCGATCATACAAAAGATCATCATCATGGATAGCAAGACCGACTACCAGGGCTTCCAAA
GCATGTACACCTTCGTGACTTCCCATTTGCCACCCGGCTTCAACGAGTACGACTTCGTGCCCGAGAGCTT
CGACCGGGACAAAACCATCGCCCTGATCATGAACAGTAGTGGCAGTACCGGATTGCCCAAGGGCGTAGCC
CTACCGCACCGCACCGCTTGTGTCCGATTCAGTCATGCCCGCGACCCCATCTTCGGCAACCAGATCATCC
CCGACACCGCTATCCTCAGCGTGGTGCCATTTCACCACGGCTTCGGCATGTTCACCACGCTGGGCTACTT
GATCTGCGGCTTTCGGGTCGTGCTCATGTACCGCTTCGAGGAGGAGCTATTCTTGCGCAGCTTGCAAGAC
TATAAGATTCAATCTGCCCTGCTGGTGCCCACACTATTTAGCTTCTTCGCTAAGAGCACTCTCATCGACA
AGTACGACCTAAGCAACTTGCACGAGATCGCCAGCGGCGGGGCGCCGCTCAGCAAGGAGGTAGGTGAGGC
CGTGGCCAAACGCTTCCACCTACCAGGCATCCGCCAGGGCTACGGCCTGACAGAAACAACCAGCGCCATT
CTGATCACCCCCGAAGGGGACGACAAGCCTGGCGCAGTAGGCAAGGTGGTGCCCTTCTTCGAGGCTAAGG
TGGTGGACTTGGACACCGGTAAGACACTGGGTGTGAACCAGCGCGGCGAGCTGTGCGTCCGTGGCCCCAT
GATCATGAGCGGCTACGTTAACAACCCCGAGGCTACAAACGCTCTCATCGACAAGGACGGCTGGCTGCAC
AGCGGCGACATCGCCTACTGGGACGAGGACGAGCACTTCTTCATCGTGGACCGGCTGAAGAGCCTGATCA
AATACAAGGGCTACCAGGTAGCCCCAGCCGAACTGGAGAGCATCCTGCTGCAACACCCCAACATCTTCGA
CGCCGGGGTCGCCGGCCTGCCCGACGACGATGCCGGCGAGCTGCCCGCCGCAGTCGTCGTGCTGGAACAC
GGTAAAACCATGACCGAGAAGGAGATCGTGGACTATGTGGCCAGCCAGGTTACAACCGCCAAGAAGCTGC
GCGGTGGTGTTGTGTTCGTGGACGAGGTGCCTAAAGGACTGACCGGCAAGTTGGACGCCCGCAAGATCCG
CGAGATTCTCATTAAGGCCAAGAAGGGCGGCAAGATCGCCGTGAATTCTCACGGCTTCCCTCCCGAGGTG
GAGGAGCAGGCCGCCGGCACCCTGCCCATGAGCTGCGCCCAGGAGAGCGGCATGGATAGACACCCTGCTG
CTTGCGCCAGCGCCAGGATCAACGTCTAAGGCCGCGACTCTAGAACGCGTCACTGCGGCTTGGGCCGGGT
GCTGGAAGACTACAGACATCAGCGCGTACCGGTTAGTAATGATCGACAATCAACCTCTGGATTACAAAAT
TTGTGAAAGATTGACTGGTATTCTTAACTATGTTGCTCCTTTTACGCTATGTGGATACGCTGCTTTAATG
CCTTTGTATCATGCTATTGCTTCCCGTATGGCTTTCATTTTCTCCTCCTTGTATAAATCCTGGTTGCTGT
CTCTTTATGAGGAGTTGTGGCCCGTTGTCAGGCAACGTGGCGTGGTGTGCACTGTGTTTGCTGACGCAAC
CCCCACTGGTTGGGGCATTGCCACCACCTGTCAGCTCCTTTCCGGGACTTTCGCTTTCCCCCTCCCTATT
GCCACGGCGGAACTCATCGCCGCCTGCCTTGCCCGCTGCTGGACAGGGGCTCGGCTGTTGGGCACTGACA
ATTCCGTGGTGTTGTCGGGGAAGCTGACGTCCTTTCCATGGCTGCTCGCCTGTGTTGCCACCTGGATTCT
GCGCGGGACGTCCTTCTGCTACGTCCCTTCGGCCCTCAATCCAGCGGACCTTCCTTCCCGCGGCCTGCTG
CCGGCTCTGCGGCCTCTTCCGCGTCTTCGCCTTCGCCCTCAGACGAGTCGGATCTCCCTTTGGGCCGCCT
CCCCGCCTGGCGATGGTACCGGTGTGGAAAGTCCCCAGGCTCCCCAGCAGGCAGAAGTATGCAAAGCATG
CATCTCAATTAGTCAGCAACCAGGTGTGGAAAGTCCCCAGGCTCCCCAGCAGGCAGAAGTATGCAAAGCA
TGCATCTCAATTAGTCAGCAACCATAGTCCCGCCCCTAACTCCGCCCATCCCGCCCCTAACTCCGCCCAG
TTCCGCCCATTCTCCGCCCCATGGCTGACTAATTTTTTTTATTTATGCAGAGGCCGAGGCCGCCTCTGCC
TCTGAGCTATTCCAGAAGTAGTGAGGAGGCTTTTTTGGAGGCCTAGGCTTTTGCAAAAAGCTCCCGGGAG
CTTGTATATCCATTTTCGGATCTGATCAGCACCTAGCATGGTGAGCAAGGGCGAGGAGCTGTTCACCGGG
GTGGTGCCCATCCTGGTCGAGCTGGACGGCGACGTAAACGGCCACAAGTTCAGCGTGTCCGGCGAGGGCG
AGGGCGATGCCACCTACGGCAAGCTGACCCTGAAGTTCATCTGCACCACCGGCAAGCTGCCCGTGCCCTG
GCCCACCCTCGTGACCACCTTCACCTACGGCGTGCAGTGCTTCGCCCGCTACCCCGACCACATGAAGCAG
CACGACTTCTTCAAGTCCGCCATGCCCGAAGGCTACGTCCAGGAGCGCACCATCTTCTTCAAGGACGACG
GCAACTACAAGACCCGCGCCGAGGTGAAGTTCGAGGGCGACACCCTGGTGAACCGCATCGAGCTGAAGGG
CATCGACTTCAAGGAGGACGGCAACATCCTGGGGCACAAGCTGGAGTACAACTACAACAGCCACAAGGTC
TATATCACCGCCGACAAGCAGAAGAACGGCATCAAGGTGAACTTCAAGACCCGCCACAACATCGAGGACG
GCAGCGTGCAGCTCGCCGACCACTACCAGCAGAACACCCCCATCGGCGACGGCCCCGTGCTGCTGCCCGA
CAACCACTACCTGAGCACCCAGTCCGCCCTGAGCAAAGACCCCAACGAGAAGCGCGATCACATGGTCCTG
CTGGAGTTCGTGACCGCCGCCGGGATCACTCTCGGCATGGACGAGCTGTACAAGTAAGGTACCTTTAAGA
CCAATGACTTACAAGGCAGCTGTAGATCTTAGCCACTTTTTAAAAGAAAAGGGGGGACTGGAAGGGCTAA
TTCACTCCCAACGAAGACAAGATCTGCTTTTTGCTTGTACTGGGTCTCTCTGGTTAGACCAGATCTGAGC
CTGGGAGCTCTCTGGCTAACTAGGGAACCCACTGCTTAAGCCTCAATAAAGCTTGCCTTGAGTGCTTCAA
GTAGTGTGTGCCCGTCTGTTGTGTGACTCTGGTAACTAGAGATCCCTCAGACCCTTTTAGTCAGTGTGGA
AAATCTCTAGCAGTAGTAGTTCATGTCATCTTATTATTCAGTATTTATAACTTGCAAAGAAATGAATATC
AGAGAGTGAGAGGAACTTGTTTATTGCAGCTTATAATGGTTACAAATAAAGCAATAGCATCACAAATTTC
ACAAATAAAGCATTTTTTTCACTGCATTCTAGTTGTGGTTTGTCCAAACTCATCAATGTATCTTATCATG
TCTGGCTCTAGCTATCCCGCCCCTAACTCCGCCCATCCCGCCCCTAACTCCGCCCAGTTCCGCCCATTCT
CCGCCCCATGGCTGACTAATTTTTTTTATTTATGCAGAGGCCGAGGCCGCCTCGGCCTCTGAGCTATTCC
AGAAGTAGTGAGGAGGCTTTTTTGGAGGCCTAGGGACGTACCCAATTCGCCCTATAGTGAGTCGTATTAC
GCGCGCTCACTGGCCGTCGTTTTACAACGTCGTGACTGGGAAAACCCTGGCGTTACCCAACTTAATCGCC
TTGCAGCACATCCCCCTTTCGCCAGCTGGCGTAATAGCGAAGAGGCCCGCACCGATCGCCCTTCCCAACA
GTTGCGCAGCCTGAATGGCGAATGGG
[124 nt withheld, positions 6537-6660]
C
[91 nt withheld, positions 6662-6752]
A
[49 nt withheld, positions 6754-6802]
CCTTTGACGTTGGAGTCCACGTTCTTT
[37 nt withheld, positions 6830-6866]
ACCCTATCTCGGTCTATTCTTTTGATTTATAAGGGATTTTGCCGATTTCGGCCTATTGGTTAAAAAATGA
GCTGATTTAACAAAAATTTAACGCGAATTTTAACAAAATATTAACGCTTACAATTTAGGTGGCACTTTTC
GGGGAAATGTGCGCGGAACCCCTATTTGTTTATTTTTCTAAATACATTCAAATATGTATCCGCTCATGAG
ACAATAACCCTGATAAATGCTTCAATAATATTGAAAAAGGAAGAGTATGAGTATTCAACATTTCCGTGTC
GCCCTTATTCCCTTTTTTGCGGCATTTTGCCTTCCTGTTTTTGCTCACCCAGAAACGCTGGTGAAAGTAA
AAGATGCTGAAGATCAGTTGGGTGCACGAGTGGGTTACATCGAACTGGATCTCAACAGCGGTAAGATCCT
TGAGAGTTTTCGCCCCGAAGAACGTTTTCCAATGATGAGCACTTTTAAAGTTCTGCTATGTGGCGCGGTA
TTATCCCGTATTGACGCCGGGCAAGAGCAACTCGGTCGCCGCATACACTATTCTCAGAATGACTTGGTTG
AGTACTCACCAGTCACAGAAAAGCATCTTACGGATGGCATGACAGTAAGAGAATTATGCAGTGCTGCCAT
AACCATGAGTGATAACACTGCGGCCAACTTACTTCTGACAACGATCGGAGGACCGAAGGAGCTAACCGCT
TTTTTGCACAACATGGGGGATCATGTAACTCGCCTTGATCGTTGGGAACCGGAGCTGAATGAAGCCATAC
CAAACGACGAGCGTGACACCACGATGCCTGTAGCAATGGCAACAACGTTGCGCAAACTATTAACTGGCGA
ACTACTTACTCTAGCTTCCCGGCAACAATTAATAGACTGGATGGAGGCGGATAAAGTTGCAGGACCACTT
CTGCGCTCGGCCCTTCCGGCTGGCTGGTTTATTGCTGATAAATCTGGAGCCGGTGAGCGTGGGTCTCGCG
GTATCATTGCAGCACTGGGGCCAGATGGTAAGCCCTCCCGTATCGTAGTTATCTACACGACGGGGAGTCA
GGCAACTATGGATGAACGAAATAGACAGATCGCTGAGATAGGTGCCTCACTGATTAAGCATTGGTAACTG
TCAGACCAAGTTTACTCATATATACTTTAGATTGATTTAAAACTTCATTTTTAATTTAAAAGGATCTAGG
TGAAGATCCTTTTTGATAATCTCATGACCAAAATCCCTTAACGTGAGTTTTCGTTCCACTGAGCGTCAGA
CCCCGTAGAAAAGATCAAAGGATCTTCTTGAGATCCTTTTTTTCTGCGCGTAATCTGCTGCTTGCAAACA
AAAAAACCACCGCTACCAGCGGTGGTTTGTTTGCCGGATCAAGAGCTACCAACTCTTTTTCCGAAGGTAA
CTGGCTTCAGCAGAGCGCAGATACCAAATACTGTTCTTCTAGTGTAGCCGTAGTTAGGCCACCACTTCAA
GAACTCTGTAGCACCGCCTACATACCTCGCTCTGCTAATCCTGTTACCAGTGGCTGCTGCCAGTGGCGAT
AAGTCGTGTCTTACCGGGTTGGACTCAAGACGATAGTTACCGGATAAGGCGCAGCGGTCGGGCTGAACGG
GGGGTTCGTGCACACAGCCCAGCTTGGAGCGAACGACCTACACCGAACTGAGATACCTACAGCGTGAGCT
ATGAGAAAGCGCCACGCTTCCCGAAGGGAGAAAGGCGGACAGGTATCCGGTAAGCGGCAGGGTCGGAACA
GGAGAGCGCACGAGGGAGCTTCCAGGGGGAAACGCCTGGTATCTTTATAGTCCTGTCGGGTTTCGCCACC
TCTGACTTGAGCGTCGATTTTTGTGATGCTCGTCAGGGGGGCGGAGCCTATGGAAAAACGCCAGCAACGC
GGCCTTTTTACGGTTCCTGGCCTTTTGCTGGCCTTTTGCTCACATGTTCTTTCCTGCGTTATCCCCTGAT
TCTGTGGATAACCGTATTACCGCCTTTGAGTGAGCTGATACCGCTCGCCGCAGCCGAACGACCGAGCGCA
GCGAGTCAGTGAGCGAGGAAGCGGAAGAGCGCCCAATACGCAAACCGCCTCTCCCCGCGCGTTGGCCGAT
TCATTAATGCAGCTGGCACGACAGGTTTCCCGACTGGAAAGCGGGCAGTGAGCGCAACGCAATTAATGTG
AGTTAGCTCACTCATTAGGCACCCCAGGCTTTACACTTTATGCTTCCGGCTCGTATGTTGTGTGGAATTG
TGAGCGGATAACAATTTCACACAGGAAACAGCTATGACCATGATTACGCCAAGCGCGCAATTAACCCTCA
CTAAAGGGAACAAAAGCTGGAGCTGCAAGCTTAA
